>Addgene plasmid #11058 | p185 pK7-HDGF (GFP) | depositor partial sequence | sequence record 6876 | Author sequence
ACAAATTTCTGTCAGTGAGAGGGTGAAGGTGATGCAACATACGGAAAACTTACCCTTAAATTTATTTGCA
CTACTGGAAAACTACCTGTTCCCATGGCCAACACTTGTCACTACTTTCACTTATGGTGTTCAATGCTTTT
CAAGATACCCAGATCATATGAAACGGCATGACTTTTTCAAGAGTGCCATGCCCGAAGGTTATGTACAGGA
AAGAACTATATTTTTCAAAGATGACGGGAACTACAAGACACGTGCTGAAGTCAAGTTTGAAGGTGATACC
CTTGTTAATAGAATCGAGTTAAAAGGTATTGATTTTAAAGAAGATGGAAACATTCTTGGACACAAATTGG
AATACAACTATAACTCACACAATGTATACATCATGGCAGACAAACAAAAGAATGGAATCAAAGTTAACTT
CAAAATTAGACACAACATTGAAGATGGAAGCGTTCAACTAGCAGACCATTATCAACAAAATACTCCAATT
GGCGATGGCCCTGTCCTTTTACCAGACAACCATTACCTGTCCACACAATCTGCCCTTTCGAAAGATCCCA
ACGAAAAGAGAGACCACATGGTCCTTCTTGAGTTTGTAACAGCTGCTGGGATTACACATGGCATGGATGA
ACTAGTTCCGCGTGGATCCGTCTCCATGTCGCGATCCAACCGGCAGAAAGAGTACAAGTGCGGAGACCTG
GTGTTCGCGAAGATGAAGGGATACCCACATTGGCCGGCCCGGATTGATGAGATGCCTGAGGCTGCAGTGA
AATCAACAGCCAACAAATACCAAGTCTTTTTTTTTGGGACCCACGAGACGGCATTCCTGGGCCCCAAAGA
CCTCTTCCCTTATGAGGAATCCAAGGAGAAGTTTGGCAAGCCCAACAAGAGGAAAGGGTTCAGCGAGGGG
CTGTGGGAGATCGAGAACAACCCTACAGTCAAGGCCTCGGGCTACCAGTCCTCCCAGAAAAAGAGCTGCG
CAGAAGAGCCCGAAGTGGAGCCTGAAGCCCACGAGGGTGACGGTGACAAGAAGGGCAATGCAGAGGGTAG
CAGCGACGAAGAAGGGAAACTGGTCATCGATGAGCCAGCCAAGGAGAAGAATGAAAAGGGCATGCTGAAG
AGGAGAGCAGGGGACATGCTGGAGGACTCCCCTAAACGTCCCAAGGAGTCAGGAGACCATGAAGAGGAGG
AAAAGGAGATAGCTGCCCTGGAGGGTGAGAGGCCCCTACCTGTAGAGATGGAGAAGAACAGCACCCCCTC
TGAGCCAGACTCTGGCCAGGGACCTCCTCCAGAGGAAGAAGAGGGGGAGGAAGAGGCTGCCAAGGAAGAG
GCTGAAGCCCAGGGCGTCAGAGATCATGAGAGCCTGTAGCTCGAGGTCGACGAATTCT
