>Addgene plasmid #11058 | p185 pK7-HDGF (GFP) | addgene partial sequence | sequence record 67659 | GFP-F 5'-GGTCCTTCTTGAGTTTGTAAC-3'
GACTAGTTCCGCGTGGATCCGTCTCCATGTCGCGATCCAACCGGCAGAAAGAGTACAAGTGCGGGGACCT
GGTGTTCGCGAAGATGAAGGGATACCCACATTGGCCGGCCCGGATTGATGAGATGCCTGAGGCTGCAGTG
AAATCAACAGCCAACAAATACCAAGTCTTTTTTTTTGGGACCCACGAGACGGCATTCCTGGGCCCCAAAG
ACCTCTTCCCTTATGAGGAATCCAAGGAGAAGTTTGGCAAGCCCAACAAGAGGAAAGGGTTCAGCGAGGG
GCTGTGGGAGATCGAGAACAACCCTACAGTCAAGGCCTCGGGCTACCAGTCCTCCCGGAAAAAGAGCTGC
GCAGAAGAGCCCGAAGTGGAGCCTGAAGCCCACGAGGGTGACGGTGACAAGAAGGGCAATGCAGAGGGTA
GCAGCGACGAAGAAGGGAAACTGGTCATCGATGAGCCAGCCAAGGAGAAGAATGAAAAGGGCATGCTGAA
GAGGAGAGCAGGGGACATGCTGGAGGACTCCCCTAAACGTCCCAAGGAGTCAGGAGACCATGAAGAGGAG
GAAAAGGAGATAGCTGCCCTGGAGGGTGAGAGGCCCCTACCTGTAGAGATGGAGAAGAACAGCACCCCCT
CTGAGCCAGACTCTGGCCAGGGACCTCCTCCAGAGGAAGAAGAGGGGGAGGAAGAGGCTGCCAAGGAAGA
GGCTGAAGCCCAGGGCGTCAGAGATCATGAGAGCCTGTAGCCACCAATGTTTCAAGAGGAGCCCCTGCCC
CGTTCCTGCTGCTGTCTGGGTGCTACTGGGGAAACTGGCCAT
