[The description below was written by a language model from this plasmid's Addgene catalogue record.]
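Description:
p185 pK7-HDGF (GFP) is a mammalian expression plasmid built on the pK7 backbone that carries the rat (Rattus norvegicus) Hdgf coding sequence, encoding hepatoma-derived growth factor, as an insert of about 700 bp introduced by restriction enzyme cloning. The backbone supplies a GFP tag positioned N-terminal to the insert, so the expected product in transfected cells is a GFP-HDGF fusion protein. In bacteria the plasmid is maintained at high copy number and selected with ampicillin. The record does not name the origin of replication, the promoter driving expression in mammalian cells, the polyadenylation signal, or any mammalian selection marker, and no feature table is provided to fill in these details.

The depositor notes a Q104R substitution in the plasmid and considers it unlikely to affect function, although the record does not state explicitly which coding region the numbering refers to. A fluorescent fusion of this type is generally used to follow the expression and subcellular localisation of the tagged protein in live or fixed cells, or to identify transfected cells in overexpression experiments. The associated publication concerns the regulation of mammalian epithelial differentiation and intestine development by class I histone deacetylases, which suggests the construct was made in the context of studying factors involved in gut epithelial development, but the record does not describe the specific experiments in which it was used.
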