Addgene plasmid #11058: p185 pK7-HDGF (GFP)
Depositing lab: Ramesh Shivdasani. Depositing organization: Dana-Farber Cancer Institute. Publication: Regulation of mammalian epithelial differentiation and intestine development by class I histone deacetylases. Tou L, Liu Q, Shivdasani RA. Mol Cell Biol. 2004 Apr . 24(8):3132-9. 10.1128/MCB.24.8.3132-3139.2004 PubMed 15060137.
Backbone
  Vector backbone: pK7
  Vector type: Mammalian Expression
Growth in bacteria
  Bacterial resistance: Ampicillin, 100 μg/mL
  Growth temperature: 37°C
  Growth strain: DH5alpha
  Copy number: High Copy
Gene/Insert
  Gene/Insert name: HDGF
  Species: R. norvegicus (rat)
  Insert size (bp): 700
  Entrez Gene: Hdgf
  Tag / fusion protein: GFP (N terminal on backbone)
  Cloning method: Restriction Enzyme
  Sequencing primers: 5′ na
Terms and licenses: Academic/Nonprofit Terms; Industry Terms: Not Available to Industry
Depositor comments: *Note there is a Q104R mutation in the plasmid that is unlikely to affect plasmid function.
How to cite: p185 pK7-HDGF (GFP) was a gift from Ramesh Shivdasani (Addgene plasmid # 11058 ; http://n2t.net/addgene:11058 ; RRID:Addgene_11058)
